>Addgene plasmid #127018 | pJUMP18-sfGFP_O | addgene full sequence | sequence record 248371 | Addgene NGS Result
TTAATTAAGGAGTTTTGCAGGTGCACCTGCTTTTCGCTGAATTCGCGGCCGCTTCTAGAGGGTCTGCGAT
GTTTGGTCTCTAGCCCGTAAAGGCGAAGAGCTGTTCACTGGTGTCGTCCCTATTCTGGTGGAACTGGATG
GTGATGTCAACGGTCATAAGTTTTCCGTGCGTGGCGAGGGTGAAGGTGACGCAACTAATGGTAAACTGAC
GCTGAAGTTCATCTGTACTACTGGTAAACTGCCGGTACCTTGGCCGACTCTGGTAACGACGCTGACTTAT
GGTGTTCAGTGCTTTGCTCGTTATCCGGACCATATGAAGCAGCATGACTTCTTCAAGTCCGCCATGCCGG
AAGGCTATGTGCAGGAACGCACGATTTCCTTTAAGGATGACGGCACGTACAAAACGCGTGCGGAAGTGAA
ATTTGAAGGCGATACCCTGGTAAACCGCATTGAGCTGAAAGGCATTGACTTTAAAGAAGATGGCAATATC
CTGGGCCATAAGCTGGAATACAATTTTAACAGCCACAATGTTTACATCACCGCCGATAAACAAAAAAATG
GCATTAAAGCGAATTTTAAAATTCGCCACAACGTGGAGGATGGCAGCGTGCAGCTGGCTGATCACTACCA
GCAAAACACTCCAATCGGTGATGGTCCTGTTCTGCTGCCAGACAATCACTATCTGAGCACGCAAAGCGTT
CTGTCTAAAGATCCGAACGAGAAACGCGATCATATGGTTCTGCTGGAGTTCGTAACCGCAGCGGGCATCA
CGCATGGTATGGATGAACTGTACAAAGGTTCGTGAGACCTTTCATCGCGACCTACTAGTAGCGGCCGCTG
CAGGGAGTTGTCTTCGAAGACTTCGCTCTAGTCTTGGACTCCTGTTGATAGATCCAGTAATGACCTCAGA
ACTCCATCTGGATTTGTTCAGAACGCTCGGTTGCCGCCGGGCGTTTTTTATTGGTGAGAATCCAGGGGTC
CCCAATAATTACGATTTAAATTAGTAGCCCGCCTAATGAGCGGGCTTTTTTTTAATTCCCCTATTTGTTT
ATTTTTCTAAATACATTCAAATATGTATCCGCTCATGAGACAATAACCCTGATAAATGCTTCAATAATAT
TGAAAAAGGAAGAGTATGAGCATTCAGCATTTTCGTGTGGCGCTGATTCCGTTTTTTGCGGCGTTTTGCC
TGCCGGTGTTTGCGCATCCGGAAACCCTGGTGAAAGTGAAAGATGCGGAAGATCAACTGGGTGCGCGCGT
GGGCTATATTGAACTGGATCTGAACAGCGGCAAAATTCTGGAATCTTTTCGTCCGGAAGAACGTTTTCCG
ATGATGAGCACCTTTAAAGTGCTGCTGTGCGGTGCGGTTCTGAGCCGTGTGGATGCGGGCCAGGAACAAC
TGGGCCGTCGTATTCATTATAGCCAGAACGATCTGGTGGAATATAGCCCGGTGACCGAAAAACATCTGAC
CGATGGCATGACCGTGCGTGAACTGTGCAGCGCGGCGATTACCATGAGCGATAACACCGCGGCGAACCTG
CTGCTGACGACCATTGGCGGTCCGAAAGAACTGACCGCGTTTCTGCATAACATGGGCGATCATGTGACCC
GTCTGGATCGTTGGGAACCGGAACTGAACGAAGCGATTCCGAACGATGAACGTGATACCACCATGCCGGC
AGCAATGGCGACCACCCTGCGTAAACTGCTGACGGGTGAGCTGCTGACCCTGGCAAGCCGCCAGCAACTG
ATTGATTGGATGGAAGCGGATAAAGTGGCGGGTCCGCTGCTGCGTAGCGCGCTGCCGGCTGGCTGGTTTA
TTGCGGATAAAAGCGGTGCGGGCGAACGTGGCAGCCGTGGCATTATTGCGGCGCTGGGCCCGGATGGTAA
ACCGAGCCGTATTGTGGTGATTTATACCACCGGCAGCCAGGCGACGATGGATGAACGTAACCGTCAGATT
GCGGAAATTGGCGCGAGCCTGATTAAACATTGGTAAACCGATACAATTAAAGGCTCCTTTTGGAGCCTTT
TTTTTTGGACGACCCTTGTCCTTTTCCGCTGCATAACCCTGCTTCGGGGTCATTATAGCGATTTTTTCGG
TATATCCATCCTTTTTCGCACGATATACAGGATTTTGCCAAAGGGTTCGTGTAGACTTTCCTTGGTGTAT
CCAACGGCGTCAGCCGGGCAGGATAGGTGAAGTAGGCCCACCCGCGAGCGGGTGTTCCTTCTTCACTGTC
CCTTATTCGCACCTGGCGGTGCTCAACGGGAATCCTGCTCTGCGAGGCTGGCCGTAGGCCGGCCCCGTAG
AAAAGATCAAAGGATCTTCTTGAGATCCTTTTTTTCTGCGCGTAATCTGCTGCTTGCAAACAAAAAAACC
ACCGCTACCAGCGGTGGTTTGTTTGCCGGATCAAGAGCTACCAACTCTTTTTCCGAAGGTAACTGGCTTC
AGCAGAGCGCAGATACCAAATACTGTTCTTCTAGTGTAGCCGTAGTTAGGCCACCACTTCAAGAACTCTG
TAGCACCGCCTACATACCTCGCTCTGCTAATCCTGTTACCAGTGGCTGCTGCCAGTGGCGATAAGTCGTG
TCTTACCGGGTTGGACTCAAGACGATAGTTACCGGATAAGGCGCAGCGGTCGGGCTGAACGGGGGGTTCG
TGCACACAGCCCAGCTTGGAGCGAACGACCTACACCGAACTGAGATACCTACAGCGTGAGCTATGAGAAA
GCGCCACGCTTCCCGAAGGGAGAAAGGCGGACAGGTATCCGGTAAGCGGCAGGGTCGGAACAGGAGAGCG
CACGAGGGAGCTTCCAGGGGGAAACGCCTGGTATCTTTATAGTCCTGTCGGGTTTCGCCACCTCTGACTT
GAGCGTCGATTTTTGTGATGCTCGTCAGGGGGGCGGAGCCTATGGAAAAACGCCAGCAACGCGGCCTTTT
TACGGTTCCTGGCCTTTTGCTGGCCTTTTGCTCACATGTTCTTTCCTGCGTTATCCCCTGATTCTGTGGA
TAACCGTATTACCGCCTTTGAGTGAGCTGATACCGCTCGCCGCAGCCGAACGACCGAGCGCAGCGAGTCA
GTGAGCGAGGAAGCGGAAGAGCGCCCAATACGCAAACCGCCTCTCCCCGCGCGTTGGCCGATTCATTAAT
GCAGCTGGCACGACAGGTTTCCCGACTGGAAAGCGGGCAGTGAGCGCAACGCAATTAATGTGAGTTAGCT
CACTCATTAGGCAGGCGCGCCCAGCTGTCTAGGGCGGCGGATTTGTCCTACTCAGGAGAGCGTTCACCGA
CAAACAACAGATAAAACGAAAGGCCCAGTCTTTCGACTGAGCCTTTCGTTTTATTTGATGCCT
Features (pLannotate 1.2.2; 12 found; start..end, strand, type, name):
     39..60      +  misc_feature   BioBrick prefix: BioBrick prefix for parts that do not start with "ATG"
     86..796     +  CDS            superfolder GFP: GFP variant that folds robustly even when fused to poorly folded proteins (Pédelacq et al., 2006)
    823..843     +  misc_feature   BioBrick suffix: universal suffix for all parts
    877..971     +  terminator     lambda t0 terminator: transcription terminator from phage lambda
   1044..1135    +  promoter       AmpR promoter: bla
   1136..1993    +  CDS            bla: BLAT_ECOLX - Experimental evidence at protein level: Swiss-Prot protein existence level 1. TEM-type are the most prevalent beta-lactamases in enterobacteria; they hydrolyze the beta-lactam bond in susceptible beta-lactam antibiotics, thus conferring resistance to penicillins and cephalosporins. TEM-3 and TEM-4 are capable of hydrolyzing cefotaxime and ceftazidime. TEM-5 is capable of hydrolyzing ceftazidime. TEM-6 is capable of hydrolyzing ceftazidime and aztreonam. TEM-8/CAZ-2, TEM- 16/CAZ-7 and TEM-24/CAZ-6 are markedly active against ceftazidime. IRT- 4 shows resistance to beta-lactamase in
   2000..2039    +  terminator     fd terminator: central terminator from bacteriophage fd (Otsuka and Kunisawa, 1982)
   2186..2294    +  oriT           oriT: incP origin of transfer
   2330..2918    +  rep_origin     ori: high-copy-number ColE1/pMB1/pBR322/pUC origin of replication
   3101..3193    +  CDS            lacI (fragment): lac repressor; lacI; The lac repressor binds to the lac operator to inhibit transcription in E. coli. This inhibition can be relieved by adding lactose or isopropyl-β-D-thiogalactopyranoside (IPTG).
   3206..3227    +  protein_bind   CAP binding site: CAP binding activates transcription in the presence of cAMP. E. coli catabolite activator protein
   3261..3347    -  terminator     rrnB T1 terminator: Escherichia coli rrnB; transcription terminator T1 from the E. coli rrnB gene
