[The description below was written by a language model from this plasmid's Addgene catalogue record and pLannotate feature annotations shown in this document.]
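Description:
pJUMP18-sfGFP_O is a small (about 3.4 kb) bacterial part-storage plasmid from the Joint Universal Modular Plasmids (JUMP) synthetic biology platform, built on the pJUMP18-Uac backbone, which is derived from the SEVA vector architecture. It replicates in E. coli from a high-copy ColE1/pUC-type origin and is selected with ampicillin through a TEM-type beta-lactamase gene (bla) driven by its own promoter and followed by the phage fd terminator. An incP origin of transfer (oriT) lies between the marker and the replication origin, an element that allows conjugative mobilisation when transfer functions are supplied in trans.

The payload is a synthetic "O" (open reading frame) basic part encoding superfolder GFP, a robustly folding GFP variant; the depositor notes that it is based on an iGEM registry part. The coding sequence sits between a BioBrick prefix and suffix, and the cargo region is insulated by the lambda t0 terminator downstream and an rrnB T1 terminator, in reverse orientation, upstream. No promoter or ribosome binding site for sfGFP is annotated, consistent with its role as a stand-alone ORF module rather than a complete expression unit. A short lacI fragment and a CAP binding site are also annotated near the cloning region; these are probably remnants of a lac-derived element in the parent backbone, though the record does not explain them. The specific cloning sites used are also not stated. The plasmid serves as a source of a fluorescent reporter ORF to be combined with promoter, RBS and terminator parts when assembling transcription units within the modular JUMP system.
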