Addgene plasmid #127018: pJUMP18-sfGFP_O
Purpose: Basic Part O- ORF; sfGFP; fluorescent protein
Depositing lab: Chris French. Depositing organization: University of Edinburgh. Publication: Joint universal modular plasmids (JUMP): a flexible vector platform for synthetic biology. Valenzuela-Ortega M, French C. Synth Biol (Oxf). 2021 Feb 2;6(1):ysab003. doi: 10.1093/synbio/ysab003. eCollection 2021. PubMed 33623824.
Backbone
  Vector backbone: pJUMP18-Uac
  Backbone manufacturer: Backbone derived from SEVA.
  Vector type: Bacterial Expression, Synthetic Biology
Growth in bacteria
  Bacterial resistance: Ampicillin, 100 μg/mL
  Growth temperature: 37°C
  Growth strain: JM109
  Copy number: High Copy
Gene/Insert
  Gene/Insert name: Part sfGFP_o
  Species: Synthetic
  Mutation: None
  Cloning method: Restriction Enzyme; 5′ cloning site Unknown (unknown if destroyed)
Terms and licenses: Academic/Nonprofit Terms; Industry Terms: Not Available to Industry
Depositor comments: Part based on sequence from iGEM part Bba_I746916. Please visit https://www.biorxiv.org/content/10.1101/799585v1 for bioRxiv preprint.
How to cite: pJUMP18-sfGFP_O was a gift from Chris French (Addgene plasmid # 127018 ; http://n2t.net/addgene:127018 ; RRID:Addgene_127018)
